>Addgene plasmid #102664 | pZH509 | addgene full sequence | sequence record 199389 | Addgene NGS Result
TCCCTATCAGTGATAGAGATTGACATCCCTATCAGTGATAGAGATACTGAGCACATCAGCAGGACGCACT
GACCGAATTCATTAAAGAGGAGAAAGGTACCGCATGAGTAAAGGAGAAGAACTTTTCACTGGAGTTGTCC
CAATTCTTGTTGAATTAGATGGTGATGTTAATGGGCACAAATTTTCTGTCAGTGGAGAGGGTGAAGGTGA
TGCAACATACGGAAAACTTACCCTTAAATTTATTTGCACTACTGGAAAACTACCTGTTCCATGGCCAACA
CTTGTCACTACTTTCGCGTATGGTCTTCAATGCTTTGCGAGATACCCAGATCATATGAAACAGCATGACT
TTTTCAAGAGTGCCATGCCCGAAGGTTATGTACAGGAAAGAACTATATTTTTCAAAGATGACGGGAACTA
CAAGACACGTGCTGAAGTCAAGTTTGAAGGTGATACCCTTGTTAATAGAATCGAGTTAAAAGGTATTGAT
TTTAAAGAAGATGGAAACATTCTTGGACACAAATTGGAATACAACTATAACTCACACAATGTATACATCA
TGGCAGACAAACAAAAGAATGGAATCAAAGTTAACTTCAAAATTAGACACAACATTGAAGATGGAAGCGT
TCAACTAGCAGACCATTATCAACAAAATACTCCAATTGGCGATGGCCCTGTCCTTTTACCAGACAACCAT
TACCTGTCCACACAATCTGCCCTTTCGAAAGATCCCAACGAAAAGAGAGACCACATGGTCCTTCTTGAGT
TTGTAACAGCTGCTGGGATTACACATGGCATGGATGAACTATACAAATAATAATCTAGCAGGAGGATTTC
ACCATGTCTAGATTAGATAAAAGTAAAGTGATTAACAGCGCATTAGAGCTGCTTAATGAGGTCGGAATCG
AAGGTTTAACAACCCGTAAACTCGCCCAGAAGCTAGGTGTAGAGCAGCCTACATTGTATTGGCATGTAAA
AAATAAGCGGGCTTTGCTCGACGCCTTAGCCATTGAGATGTTAGATAGGCACCATACTCACTTTTGCCCT
TTAGAAGGGGAAAGCTGGCAAGATTTTTTACGTAATAACGCTAAAAGTTTTAGATGTGCTTTACTAAGTC
ATCGCGATGGAGCAAAAGTACATTTAGGTACACGGCCTACAGAAAAACAGTATGAAACTCTCGAAAATCA
ATTAGCCTTTTTATGCCAACAAGGTTTTTCACTAGAGAATGCATTATATGCACTCAGCGCTGTGGGGCAT
TTTACTTTAGGTTGCGTATTGGAAGATCAAGAGCATCAAGTCGCTAAAGAAGAAAGGGAAACACCTACTA
CTGATAGTATGCCGCCATTATTACGACAAGCTATCGAATTATTTGATCACCAAGGTGCAGAGCCAGCCTT
CTTATTCGGCCTTGAATTGATCATCTGCGGATTAGAAAAACAACTTAAATGTGAAAGTGGGTCTTAATAA
CTGCAGCCCGGGGGATCCCATGGTACGCGTGCTAGAGGCATCAAATAAAACGAAAGGCTCAGTCGAAAGA
CTGGGCCTTTCGTTTTATAAGCTTGGCGTAATCATGGTCATAGCTGTTTCCTGTGTGAAATTGTTATCCG
CTCACAATTCCACACAACATACGAGCCGGAAGCATAAAGTGTAAAGCCTGGGGTGCCTAATGAGTGAGCT
AACTCACATTAATTGCGTTGCGCTCACTGCCCGCTTTCCAGTCGGGAAACCTGTCGTGCCAGCTGCATTA
ATGAATCGGCCAACGCGCGGGGAGAGGCGGTTTGCGTATTGGGCGCTCTTCCGCTTCCTCGCTCACTGAC
TCGCTGCGCTCGGTCGTTCGGCTGCGGCGAGCGGTATCAGCTCACTCAAAGGCGGTAATACGGTTATCCA
CAGAATCAGGGGATAACGCAGGAAAGAACATGTGAGCAAAAGGCCAGCAAAAGGCCAGGAACCGTAAAAA
GGCGCGCTAGCGGAGTGTATACTGGCTTACTATGTTGGCACTGATGAGGGTGTCAGTGAAGTGCTTCATG
TGGCAGGAGAAAAAAGGCTGCACCGGTGCGTCAGCAGAATATGTGATACAGGATATATTCCGCTTCCTCG
CTCACTGACTCGCTACGCTCGGTCGTTCGACTGCGGCGAGCGGAAATGGCTTACGAACGGGGCGGAGATT
TCCTGGAAGATGCCAGGAAGATACTTAACAGGGAAGTGAGAGGGCCGCGGCAAAGCCGTTTTTCCATAGG
CTCCGCCCCCCTGACAAGCATCACGAAATCTGACGCTCAAATCAGTGGTGGCGAAACCCGACAGGACTAT
AAAGATACCAGGCGTTTCCCCCTGGCGGCTCCCTCGTGCGCTCTCCTGTTCCTGCCTTTCGGTTTACCGG
TGTCATTCCGCTGTTATGGCCGCGTTTGTCTCATTCCACGCCTGACACTCAGTTCCGGGTAGGCAGTTCG
CTCCAAGCTGGACTGTATGCACGAACCCCCCGTTCAGTCCGACCGCTGCGCCTTATCCGGTAACTATCGT
CTTGAGTCCAACCCGGAAAGACATGCAAAAGCACCACTGGCAGCAGCCACTGGTAATTGATTTAGAGGAG
TTAGTCTTGAAGTCATGCGCCGGTTAAGGCTAAACTGAAAGGACAAGTTTTGGTGACTGCGCTCCTCCAA
GCCAGTTACCTCGGTTCAAAGAGTTGGTAGCTCAGAGAACCTTCGAAAAACCGCCCTGCAAGGCGGTTTT
TTCGTTTTCAGAGCAAGAGATTACGCGCAGACCAAAACGATCTCAAGAAGATCATCTTATTAATCAGATA
AAATATAGATCTTTTCTACGGGGTCTGACGCTCAGTGGAACGAAAACTCACGTTAAGGGATTTTGGTCAT
GAGATTATCAAAAAGGATCTTCACCTAGATCCTTTTAAATTAAAAATGAAGTTTTAAATCAATCTAAAGT
ATATATGAGTAAACTTGGTCTGACAGTTACCAATGCTTAATCAGTGAGGCACCTATCTCAGCGATCTGTC
TATTTCGTTCATCCATAGTTGCCTGACTCCCCGTCGTGTAGATAACTACGATACGGGAGGGCTTACCATC
TGGCCCCAGTGCTGCAATGATACCGCGAGACCCACGCTCACCGGCTCCAGATTTATCAGCAATAAACCAG
CCAGCCGGAAGGGCCGAGCGCAGAAGTGGTCCTGCAACTTTATCCGCCTCCATCCAGTCTATTAATTGTT
GCCGGGAAGCTAGAGTAAGTAGTTCGCCAGTTAATAGTTTGCGCAACGTTGTTGCCATTGCTACAGGCAT
CGTGGTGTCACGCTCGTCGTTTGGTATGGCTTCATTCAGCTCCGGTTCCCAACGATCAAGGCGAGTTACA
TGATCCCCCATGTTGTGCAAAAAAGCGGTTAGCTCCTTCGGTCCTCCGATCGTTGTCAGAAGTAAGTTGG
CCGCAGTGTTATCACTCATGGTTATGGCAGCACTGCATAATTCTCTTACTGTCATGCCATCCGTAAGATG
CTTTTCTGTGACTGGTGAGTACTCAACCAAGTCATTCTGAGAATAGTGTATGCGGCGACCGAGTTGCTCT
TGCCCGGCGTCAATACGGGATAATACCGCGCCACATAGCAGAACTTTAAAAGTGCTCATCATTGGAAAAC
GTTCTTCGGGGCGAAAACTCTCAAGGATCTTACCGCTGTTGAGATCCAGTTCGATGTAACCCACTCGTGC
ACCCAACTGATCTTCAGCATCTTTTACTTTCACCAGCGTTTCTGGGTGAGCAAAAACAGGAAGGCAAAAT
GCCGCAAAAAAGGGAATAAGGGCGACACGGAAATGTTGAATACTCATACTCTTCCTTTTTCAATATTATT
GAAGCATTTATCAGGGTTATTGTCTCATGAGCGGATACATATTTGAATGTATTTAGAAAAATAAACAAAT
AGGGGTTCCGCGCACATTTCCCCGAAAAGTGCCACCTGACGTCTAAGAAACCATTATTATCATGACATTA
ACCTATAAAAATAGGCGTATCACGAGGCCCTTTCGTCTCGCGCGTTTCGGTGATGACGGTGAAAACCTCT
GACACATGCAGCTCCCGGAGACGGTCACAGCTTGTCTGTAAGCGGATGCCGGGAGCAGACAAGCCCGTCA
GGGCGCGTCAGCGGGTGTTGGCGGGTGTCGGGGCTGGCTTAACTATGCGGCATCAGAGCAGATTGTACTG
AGAGTGCACCATATG
Features (pLannotate 1.2.2; 17 found; start..end, strand, type, name):
      1..74      +  promoter       PLtetO-1 promoter: modified phage lambda PL promoter with tet operator sites (Lutz and Bujard, 1997)
    104..817     +  CDS            GFPmut2: GFPmut2 is a basic (constitutively fluorescent) green fluorescent protein published in 1996, derived from Aequorea victoria. It is reported to be a very rapidly-maturing weak dimer.
    844..1464    +  CDS            tetR: TETR2_ECOLX - Experimental evidence at protein level: Swiss-Prot protein existence level 1. TetR is the repressor of the tetracycline resistance element; its N-terminal region forms a helix-turn-helix structure and binds DNA. Binding of tetracycline to TetR reduces the repressor affinity for the tetracycline resistance gene (tetA) promoter operator sites. From Escherichia coli.
   1471..1488    -  misc_feature   MCS (fragment): pBluescript multiple cloning site
   1512..1558    +  terminator     rrnB T1 terminator: transcription terminator T1 from the E. coli rrnB gene
   1601..1617    -  protein_bind   lac operator: The lac repressor binds to the lac operator to inhibit transcription in E. coli. This inhibition can be relieved by adding lactose or isopropyl-β-D-thiogalactopyranoside (IPTG). lac repressor encoded by lacI
   1625..1655    -  promoter       lac promoter: promoter for the E. coli lac operon
   1670..1691    -  protein_bind   CAP binding site: CAP binding activates transcription in the presence of cAMP. E. coli catabolite activator protein
   1704..1796    -  CDS            lacI (fragment): lac repressor; lacI; The lac repressor binds to the lac operator to inhibit transcription in E. coli. This inhibition can be relieved by adding lactose or isopropyl-β-D-thiogalactopyranoside (IPTG).
   1798..1931    -  rep_origin     RSF ori (fragment): Plasmids containing the RSF 1030 origin of replication can be propagated in E. coli cells that contain additional plasmids with compatible origins.
   1968..1989    +  misc_feature   bom (fragment): basis of mobility region from pBR322
   2088..2143    -  rep_origin     RSF ori (fragment): Plasmids containing the RSF 1030 origin of replication can be propagated in E. coli cells that contain additional plasmids with compatible origins.
   2231..2776    -  rep_origin     p15A ori: Plasmids containing the medium-copy-number p15A origin of replication can be propagated in E. coli cells that contain a second plasmid with the ColE1 origin.
   2967..3827    -  CDS            AmpR: β-lactamase; bla; confers resistance to ampicillin, carbenicillin, and related antibiotics
   3828..3932    -  promoter       AmpR promoter: bla
   4027..4062    +  CDS            rop (fragment): Rop protein, which maintains plasmids at low copy number; rop
   4164..4215    +  misc_feature   bom (fragment): basis of mobility region from pBR322
