[The description below was written by a language model from this plasmid's Addgene catalogue record and pLannotate feature annotations shown in this document.]
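Description:
pZH509 is a 4.2 kb bacterial expression plasmid for E. coli, built on a pUC57 backbone in which the original origin was replaced with the p15A origin. This gives a low to medium copy number and compatibility with ColE1-type plasmids. Selection is by ampicillin through the AmpR (β-lactamase) gene and its native promoter. The feature table also picks up short remnants of a lac promoter/operator/CAP site, lacI, rop, bom and RSF-like origin sequence. These appear to be backbone leftovers or partial homology matches rather than functional parts of the design.

The payload is a single bicistronic operon driven by the PLtetO-1 promoter, a phage lambda PL derivative carrying tet operator sites. The first cistron encodes GFPmut2, a rapidly maturing green fluorescent protein (714 bp), translated from what the record describes as a strong ribosome binding site. The second encodes the TetR repressor, and the transcript ends at the rrnB T1 terminator. Because TetR is made from the same transcript it represses, the circuit is negatively autoregulated. Adding tetracycline-class inducers lowers TetR's affinity for the operators and raises output, while the feedback loop links repressor level to expression level.

According to the associated publication title, the system is intended to give inducible expression in E. coli with very low cell-to-cell variation. The GFPmut2 reading frame serves as both a reporter and a placeholder, and it can be swapped for a gene of interest by isothermal (Gibson) assembly, leaving that gene under the same autoregulated, inducible control.
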