Addgene plasmid #102664: pZH509
Purpose: Tetracycline inducible expression of GFPmut2 using bicistronic autoregulation; strong ribosome binding site; GFPmut2 ORF can be replaced with gene of interest by isothermal assembly
Depositing lab: Zach Hensel. Depositing organization: Universidade Nova de Lisboa, Instituto de Tecnologia Quimica e Biologica Antonio Xavier NOVA (ITQB NOVA). Publication: A plasmid-based Escherichia coli gene expression system with cell-to-cell variation below the extrinsic noise limit. Hensel Z. PLoS One. 2017 Oct 30;12(10):e0187259. doi: 10.1371/journal.pone.0187259. eCollection 2017. PONE-D-17-11810 PubMed 29084263.
Backbone
  Vector backbone: pUC57 (ori changed to p15A)
  Backbone manufacturer: Genewiz
  Vector type: Bacterial Expression
Growth in bacteria
  Bacterial resistance: Ampicillin, 100 μg/mL
  Growth temperature: 37°C
  Growth strain: DH5alpha
  Copy number: Low Copy
Gene/Insert
  Gene/Insert name: GFPmut2
  Species: Synthetic
  Insert size (bp): 714
  Cloning method: Gibson Cloning
Terms and licenses: Academic/Nonprofit Terms; Industry Terms: Not Available to Industry
Depositor comments: Additional Insert: TetR . Please visit https://www.biorxiv.org/content/early/2017/09/23/192963 for bioRxiv preprint.
How to cite: pZH509 was a gift from Zach Hensel (Addgene plasmid # 102664 ; http://n2t.net/addgene:102664 ; RRID:Addgene_102664)
